Addgene plasmid #48165: psicheck-2-Mut mod
Purpose: contains Renilla Luciferase gene preceded by a mutated (ATG --> TTG) upstream open reading from element
Depositing lab: Vamsi Mootha. Depositing organization: Massachusetts General Hospital. Publication: Upstream open reading frames cause widespread reduction of protein expression and are polymorphic among humans. Calvo SE, Pagliarini DJ, Mootha VK. Proc Natl Acad Sci U S A. 2009 May 5;106(18):7507-12. doi: 10.1073/pnas.0810916106. Epub 2009 Apr 16. PubMed 19372376.
Backbone
  Vector backbone: psicheck2
  Backbone manufacturer: Promega
  Backbone size w/o insert (bp): 6273
  Total vector size (bp): 6386
  Vector type: Luciferase
Growth in bacteria
  Bacterial resistance: Ampicillin, 100 μg/mL
  Growth temperature: 37°C
  Growth strain: Top10
  Copy number: High Copy
Gene/Insert
  Gene/Insert name: 5" UTR of Mut
  Species: M. musculus (mouse)
  Insert size (bp): 113
  Mutation: A/T mutation in the ATG of the uORF
  GenBank ID: NM_008650
  Entrez Gene: Mut (a.k.a. D230010K02Rik, Mcm)
  Cloning method: Restriction Enzyme; 5′ cloning site Nhe1 (not destroyed); 3′ cloning site Nhe1 (not destroyed)
  Sequencing primers: 5′ T7
Terms and licenses: Academic/Nonprofit Terms; Industry Terms: Not Available to Industry
How to cite: psicheck-2-Mut mod was a gift from Vamsi Mootha (Addgene plasmid # 48165 ; http://n2t.net/addgene:48165 ; RRID:Addgene_48165)
