[The description below was written by a language model from this plasmid's Addgene catalogue record.]
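Description:
psicheck-2-Mut mod is a dual-luciferase reporter plasmid built on the Promega psiCHECK-2 backbone (about 6.3 kb; roughly 6.4 kb with the insert). It is propagated in E. coli as a high-copy plasmid under ampicillin selection. The record contains no feature table, so the promoters, polyadenylation signals and origin are not listed explicitly. In general, psiCHECK-2 carries a Renilla luciferase cassette as the experimental reporter and an independently expressed firefly luciferase cassette on the same plasmid, which serves as an internal control for normalising transfection efficiency in mammalian cells.

The insert is a 113 bp fragment corresponding to the 5′ UTR of mouse Mut (methylmalonyl-CoA mutase, also called Mcm), cloned into an NheI site that is retained on both sides, which places it upstream of the Renilla luciferase coding sequence. This UTR naturally contains an upstream open reading frame (uORF). In this "mod" version, the uORF start codon has been changed from ATG to TTG by a single A-to-T substitution, which is intended to abolish translation initiation at the upstream site. A T7 primer site lies upstream of the insert and is used for sequence verification.

The construct is meant for testing how a uORF affects expression of the downstream main coding sequence. Renilla activity, normalised to firefly, would be compared between this mutant and a counterpart carrying the intact uORF, so that any difference reflects the effect of the uORF on reporter protein output. This fits the associated study of uORF-mediated reduction of protein expression.
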