>Addgene plasmid #48165 | psicheck-2-Mut mod | depositor partial sequence | sequence record 69633 | T7
GCTAGCGGCGTCTGGGTTCGGTTCTGAAGTCCGGGCTTGGTCCGGGTGATCCCCAAACACTGACCGTTCT
CATTTCCTTTTGGGAGTATTCTTGCTTCACCATGTTGAGAGCTAAGCTAGC
