>Addgene plasmid #48165 | psicheck-2-Mut mod | addgene partial sequence | sequence record 71797 | chim-int-F 5'-TCTTACTGACATCCACTTTGCC-3'
GCTCTTAAGGCTAGAGTACTTAATACGACTCACTATAGGCTAGCACCTCTGACCCAAATTGGCCGCGCCC
AGAGCGTAGTTCTTTGCTTCTCCGAGGCGAGCTAAGATTAAAATCCTACATCATGTTGCTAGCCACCTTG
GCTTCCAAGGTGTACGACCCCGAGCAACGCAAACGCATGATCACTGGGCCTCAGTGGTGGGCTCGCTGCA
AGCAAATGAACGTGCTGGACTCCTTCATCAACTACTATGATTCCGAGAAGCACGCCGAGAACGCCGTGAT
TTTTCTGCATGGTAACGCTGCCTCCAGCTACCTGTGGAGGCACGTCGTGCCTCACATCGAGCCCGTGGCT
AGATGCATCATCCCTGATCTGATCGGAATGGGTAAGTCCGGCAAGAGCGGGAATGGCTCATATCGCCTCC
TGGATCACTACAAGTACCTCACCGCTTGGTTCGAGCTGCTGAACCTTCCAAAGAAAATCATCTTTGTGGG
CCACGACTGGGGGGCTTGTCTGGCCTTTCACTACTCCTACGAGCACCAAGACAAGATCAAGGCCATCGTC
CATGCTGAGAGTGTCGTGGACGTGATCGAGTCCTGGGACGAGTGGCCTGACATCGAGGAGGATATCGCCC
TGATCAAGAGCGAAGAGGGCGAGAAAATGGTGCTTGAGAATAACTTCTTCGTCGAGACCATGCTCCCAAG
CAAGATCATGCGGAAACTGGAGCCTGAGGAGTTCGCTGCCTACCTGGAGCCATTCAAGGAGAAGGGCGAG
GTTAGACGGCCTACCCTCTCCTGGCCTCGCGAGATCCCTCTCGTTAAGGGAGGCAAGCCCGACGTCGTCC
AGATTGTCCGCAACTACAACGCCTACCTTCGGGCCAGCGACGATCTGCCTAA
