>Addgene plasmid #48165 | psicheck-2-Mut mod | addgene partial sequence | sequence record 76933 | chim-int-F 5'-TCTTACTGACATCCACTTTGCC-3'
AGAGTACTTAATACGACTCACTATAGGCTAGCGGCGTCTGGGTTCGGTTCTGAAGTCCGGGCTTGGTCCG
GGTGATCCCCAAACACTGACCGTTCTCATTTCCTTTTGGGAGTATTCTTGCTTCACCATGTTGAGAGCTA
AGCTAGCCACCTTGGCTTCCAAGGTGTACGACCCCGAGCAACGCAAACGCATGATCACTGGGCCTCAGTG
GTGGGCTCGCTGCAAGCAAATGAACGTGCTGGACTCCTTCATCAACTACTATGATTCCGAGAAGCACGCC
GAGAACGCCGTGATTTTTCTGCATGGTAACGCTGCCTCCAGCTACCTGTGGAGGCACGTCGTGCCTCACA
TCGAGCCCGTGGCTAGATGCATCATCCCTGATCTGATCGGAATGGGTAAGTCCGGCAAGAGCGGGAATGG
CTCATATCGCCTCCTGGATCACTACAAGTACCTCACCGCTTGGTTCGAGCTGCTGAACCTTCCAAAGAAA
ATCATCTTTGTGGGCCACGACTGGGGGGCTTGTCTGGCCTTTCACTACTCCTACGAGCACCAAGACAAGA
TCAAGGCCATCGTCCATGCTGAGAGTGTCGTGGACGTGATCGAGTCCTGGGACGAGTGGCCTGACATCGA
GGAGGATATCGCCCTGATCAAGAGCGAAGAGGGCGAGAAAATGGTGCTTGAGAATAACTTCTTCGTCGAG
ACCATGCTCCCAAGCAAGATCATGCGGAAACTGGAGCCTGAGGAGTTCGCTGCCTACCTGGAGCCATTCA
AGGA
